Addgene plasmid #52213: pVITRO1-dV-IgG1/κ
Purpose: Human immunoglobulin gamma 1 antibody expression vector (kappa light chain) without variable regions. Enables Colony-PCR screening of false-positive (PCR vector template) colonies
Depositing lab: Andrew Beavil. Depositing organization: King's College London. Publication: A tool kit for rapid cloning and expression of recombinant antibodies. Dodev TS, Karagiannis P, Gilbert AE, Josephs DH, Bowen H, James LK, Bax HJ, Beavil R, Pang MO, Gould HJ, Karagiannis SN, Beavil AJ. Sci Rep. 2014 Jul 30;4:5885. doi: 10.1038/srep05885. PubMed 25073855.
Backbone
  Vector backbone: pVITRO1-hygro-mcs
  Backbone manufacturer: InvivoGen
  Backbone size w/o insert (bp): 6491
  Total vector size (bp): 7937
  Vector type: Mammalian Expression
  Selectable markers: Hygromycin
Growth in bacteria
  Bacterial resistance: Hygromycin, 200 μg/mL
  Growth temperature: 37°C
  Growth strain: XL1 Blue
  Copy number: Unknown
Gene/Insert 1
  Gene/Insert name: Human immunoglobulin gamma 1 constant region
  Species: H. sapiens (human)
  Insert size (bp): 992
  Mutation: Deleted Variable region
  Promoter: Mouse Elongation Factor 1 Alpha
  Cloning method: Ligation Independent Cloning
  Sequencing primers: 5′ TTTTGAGCGGAGCTAATTCTCGGG; 3′ AAAAAACCTCCCACACCTCC
Gene/Insert 2
  Gene/Insert name: Human immunoglobulin kappa constant region
  Species: H. sapiens (human)
  Insert size (bp): 323
  Mutation: Deleted Variable region
  Promoter: Rat Elongation Factor 1 Alpha
  Cloning method: Ligation Independent Cloning
  Sequencing primers: 5′ GAGGCTAATTCTCAAGCCTC; 3′ TCTAGACCTGGAAAGACCAG
Terms and licenses: Academic/Nonprofit Terms; Industry Terms: Not Available to Industry
How to cite: pVITRO1-dV-IgG1/κ was a gift from Andrew Beavil (Addgene plasmid # 52213 ; http://n2t.net/addgene:52213 ; RRID:Addgene_52213)
