[The description below was written by a language model from this plasmid's Addgene catalogue record and pLannotate feature annotations shown in this document.]
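Description:
pVITRO1-dV-IgG1/κ is a dual-cassette mammalian expression vector built on InvivoGen's pVITRO1-hygro-mcs backbone, about 7.9 kb in total. It carries the constant regions of a human IgG1 antibody with a kappa light chain, and both variable regions have been deleted. It replicates in E. coli from a high-copy ColE1/pUC-type origin. A single hygromycin phosphotransferase gene (hph) provides selection in both bacteria and mammalian cells. The gene is preceded by short bacterial promoter elements, annotated as tac and T7 fragments. It also lies downstream of a foot-and-mouth disease virus IRES, so in mammalian cells it can be translated from the same transcript as the light-chain cassette, which ends at an EF-1α polyadenylation signal.

The heavy-chain cassette places the human IGHG1 constant region under a mouse EF-1α promoter, with an SV40 enhancer/early promoter fragment annotated upstream. A short heavy-chain leader-like fragment sits directly before the constant region, and the cassette ends in an SV40 poly(A) signal. According to the catalogue record, the light-chain cassette drives the human IGKC constant region from a rat EF-1α promoter. The feature table does not annotate that promoter. It does show a CMV enhancer and a partial CMV promoter upstream, and an Igκ leader fragment just before IGKC.

The vector is part of a toolkit for rapid cloning and expression of recombinant antibodies, in which the inserts were assembled by ligation-independent cloning. As an "empty" template lacking variable regions, it allows colony PCR to distinguish true recombinants carrying new variable domains from false-positive colonies that arise from carried-over PCR template vector.
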