Features (pLannotate 1.2.2; 16 found; start..end, strand, type, name):
    312..389     +  CDS            IGHV1-38-4 (fragment): HV384_HUMAN - Also known as IGHV1-C From Homo sapiens (Human).
    387..1376    +  CDS            IGHG1: IGHG1_HUMAN - Experimental evidence at protein level: Swiss-Prot protein existence level 1. Constant region of immunoglobulin heavy chains. Immunoglobulins, also known as antibodies, are membrane-bound or secreted glycoproteins produced by B lymphocytes. In the recognition phase of humoral immunity, the membrane-bound immunoglobulins serve as receptors which, upon binding of a specific antigen, trigger the clonal expansion and differentiation of B lymphocytes into immunoglobulins- secreting plasma cells. Secreted immunoglobulins mediate the effector phase of humoral immunity, which results in
   1405..1526    -  polyA_signal   SV40 poly(A) signal: SV40 polyadenylation signal
   1549..1620    -  CDS            large T antigen (fragment): large T antigen from SV40 (simian virus 40)
   1714..2302    +  rep_origin     ori: high-copy-number ColE1/pMB1/pBR322/pUC origin of replication
   2382..2685    +  enhancer       CMV enhancer: human cytomegalovirus immediate early enhancer
   2687..2786    +  promoter       CMV promoter (fragment): human cytomegalovirus (CMV) immediate early promoter
   4139..4157    +  sig_peptide    Igκ leader (fragment): leader sequence from mouse immunoglobulin κ light chain
   4187..4507    +  CDS            IGKC: IGKC_HUMAN - Experimental evidence at protein level: Swiss-Prot protein existence level 1. Constant region of immunoglobulin light chains. Immunoglobulins, also known as antibodies, are membrane-bound or secreted glycoproteins produced by B lymphocytes. In the recognition phase of humoral immunity, the membrane-bound immunoglobulins serve as receptors which, upon binding of a specific antigen, trigger the clonal expansion and differentiation of B lymphocytes into immunoglobulins- secreting plasma cells. Secreted immunoglobulins mediate the effector phase of humoral immunity, which results in t
   4529..4973    +  misc_feature   FMDV IRES: internal ribosome entry site (IRES) of the foot-and-mouth disease virus
   5006..5024    +  promoter       tac promoter (fragment): strong E. coli promoter; hybrid between the trp and lac UV5 promoters
   5044..5062    +  promoter       T7 promoter: promoter for bacteriophage T7 RNA polymerase
   5072..6094    +  CDS            hph: KHYB_ECOLX - Experimental evidence at protein level: Swiss-Prot protein existence level 1. The aminoglycoside phosphotransferases achieve inactivation of their antibiotic substrates by phosphorylation. Only phosphorylates hygromycin and closely related compounds such as demethyl analogs and destomycin. From Escherichia coli.
   6109..6681    +  polyA_signal   EF-1α poly(A) signal: human EF-1α polyadenylation signal
   6733..6924    +  promoter       SV40 promoter (fragment): SV40 enhancer and early promoter
   7111..306     +  promoter       mEF-1α promoter (fragment) (across the origin): strong constitutive promoter for mouse elongation factor EF-1α
>Addgene plasmid #52213 | pVITRO1-dV-IgG1/κ | addgene full sequence | sequence record 322304 | Addgene NGS Result
AAGGAAGAGGGCCTGGTCCCTCACCGGCTGCTGCTTCCTGTGACCCCGTGGTCCTATCGGCCGCAATAGT
CACCTCGGGCTTTTGAGCACGGCTAGTCGCGGCGGGGGGAGGGGATGTAATGGCGTTGGAGTTTGTTCAC
ATTTGGTGGGTGGAGACTAGTCAGGCCAGCCTGGCGCTGGAAGTCATTTTTGGAATTTGTCCCCTTGAGT
TTTGAGCGGAGCTAATTCTCGGGCTTCTTAGCGGTTCAAAGGTATCTTTTAAACCCTTTTTTAGGTGTTG
TGAAAACCACCGCTAATTCAAAGCAACCGGTATGGACTGGACCTGGAGGATCCTCTTCTTGGTGGCGGCC
GCCACAGGCGCGCACTCCGAATTCGATATCCTCGAGGCTAGCACCAAGGGCCCATCGGTCTTCCCCCTGG
CACCCTCCTCCAAGAGCACCTCTGGGGGCACAGCGGCCCTGGGCTGCCTGGTCAAGGACTACTTCCCCGA
ACCGGTGACGGTGTCGTGGAACTCAGGCGCCCTGACCAGCGGCGTGCACACCTTCCCGGCTGTCCTACAG
TCCTCAGGACTCTACTCCCTCAGCAGCGTGGTGACCGTGCCCTCCAGCAGCTTGGGCACCCAGACCTACA
TCTGCAACGTGAATCACAAGCCCAGCAACACCAAGGTGGACAAGAAAGTTGAGCCCAAATCTTGTGACAA
AACTCACACATGCCCACCGTGCCCAGCACCTGAACTCCTGGGGGGACCGTCAGTCTTCCTCTTCCCCCCA
AAACCCAAGGACACCCTCATGATCTCCCGGACCCCTGAGGTCACATGCGTGGTGGTGGACGTGAGCCACG
AAGACCCTGAGGTCAAGTTCAACTGGTACGTGGACGGCGTGGAGGTGCATAATGCCAAGACAAAGCCGCG
GGAGGAGCAGTACAACAGCACGTACCGTGTGGTCAGCGTCCTCACCGTCCTGCACCAGGACTGGCTGAAT
GGCAAGGAGTACAAGTGCAAGGTCTCCAACAAAGCCCTCCCAGCCCCCATCGAGAAAACCATCTCCAAAG
CCAAAGGGCAGCCCCGAGAACCACAGGTGTACACCCTGCCCCCATCCCGGGATGAGCTGACCAAGAACCA
GGTCAGCCTGACCTGCCTGGTCAAAGGCTTCTATCCCAGCGACATCGCCGTGGAGTGGGAGAGCAATGGG
CAGCCGGAGAACAACTACAAGACCACGCCTCCCGTGCTGGACTCCGACGGCTCCTTCTTCCTCTACAGCA
AGCTCACCGTGGACAAGAGCAGGTGGCAGCAGGGGAACGTCTTCTCATGCTCCGTGATGCATGAGGCTCT
GCACAACCACTACACGCAGAAGAGCCTCTCCCTGTCTCCGGGTAAATGATGTACAGCTAGCTGGCCAGAC
ATGATAAGATACATTGATGAGTTTGGACAAACCACAACTAGAATGCAGTGAAAAAAATGCTTTATTTGTG
AAATTTGTGATGCTATTGCTTTATTTGTAACCATTATAAGCTGCAATAAACAAGTTAACAACAACAATTG
CATTCATTTTATGTTTCAGGTTCAGGGGGAGGTGTGGGAGGTTTTTTAAAGCAAGTAAAACCTCTACAAA
TGTGGTATGGAAATGTTAATTAACTAGCCATGACCAAAATCCCTTAACGTGAGTTTTCGTTCCACTGAGC
GTCAGACCCCGTAGAAAAGATCAAAGGATCTTCTTGAGATCCTTTTTTTCTGCGCGTAATCTGCTGCTTG
CAAACAAAAAAACCACCGCTACCAGCGGTGGTTTGTTTGCCGGATCAAGAGCTACCAACTCTTTTTCCGA
AGGTAACTGGCTTCAGCAGAGCGCAGATACCAAATACTGTTCTTCTAGTGTAGCCGTAGTTAGGCCACCA
CTTCAAGAACTCTGTAGCACCGCCTACATACCTCGCTCTGCTAATCCTGTTACCAGTGGCTGCTGCCAGT
GGCGATAAGTCGTGTCTTACCGGGTTGGACTCAAGACGATAGTTACCGGATAAGGCGCAGCGGTCGGGCT
GAACGGGGGGTTCGTGCACACAGCCCAGCTTGGAGCGAACGACCTACACCGAACTGAGATACCTACAGCG
TGAGCTATGAGAAAGCGCCACGCTTCCCGAAGGGAGAAAGGCGGACAGGTATCCGGTAAGCGGCAGGGTC
GGAACAGGAGAGCGCACGAGGGAGCTTCCAGGGGGAAACGCCTGGTATCTTTATAGTCCTGTCGGGTTTC
GCCACCTCTGACTTGAGCGTCGATTTTTGTGATGCTCGTCAGGGGGGCGGAGCCTATGGAAAAACGCCAG
CAACGCGGCCTTTTTACGGTTCCTGGCCTTTTGCTGGCCTTTTGCTCACATGTTCTTAATTAACCTGCAG
GCGTTACATAACTTACGGTAAATGGCCCGCCTGGCTGACCGCCCAACGACCCCCGCCCATTGACGTCAAT
AATGACGTATGTTCCCATAGTAACGCCAATAGGGACTTTCCATTGACGTCAATGGGTGGAGTATTTACGG
TAAACTGCCCACTTGGCAGTACATCAAGTGTATCATATGCCAAGTACGCCCCCTATTGACGTCAATGACG
GTAAATGGCCCGCCTGGCATTATGCCCAGTACATGACCTTATGGGACTTTCCTACTTGGCAGTACATCTA
CGTATTAGTCATCGCTATTACCATGATGATGCGGTTTTGGCAGTACATCAATGGGCGTGGATAGCGGTTT
GACTCACGGGGATTTCCAAGTCTCCACCCCATTGACGTCAATGGGAGTTTGTTTTGACTAGTGGAGCCGA
GAGTAATTCATACAAAAGGAGGGATCGCCTTCGCAAGGGGAGAGCCCAGGGACCGTCCCTAAATTCTCAC
AGACCCAAATCCCTGTAGCCGCCCCACGACAGCGCGAGGAGCATGCGCCCAGGGCTGAGCGCGGGTAGAT
CAGAGCACACAAGCTCACAGTCCCCGGCGGTGGGGGGAGGGGCGCGCTGAGCGGGGGCCAGGGAGCTGGC
GCGGGGCAAACTGGGAAAGTGGTGTCGTGTGCTGGCTCCGCCCTCTTCCCGAGGGTGGGGGAGAACGGTA
TATAAGTGCGGTAGTCGCCTTGGACGTTCTTTTTCGCAACGGGTTTGCCGTCAGAACGCAGGTGAGTGGC
GGGTGTGGCTTCCGCGGGCCCCGGAGCTGGAGCCCTGCTCTGAGCGGGCCGGGCTGATATGCGAGTGTCG
TCCGCAGGGTTTAGCTGTGAGCATTCCCACTTCGAGTGGCGGGCGGTGCGGGGGTGAGAGTGCGAGGCCT
AGCGGCAACCCCGTAGCCTCGCCTCGTGTCCGGCTTGAGGCCTAGCGTGGTGTCCGCCGCCGCGTGCCAC
TCCGGCCGCACTATGCGTTTTTTGTCCTTGCTGCCCTCGATTGCCTTCCAGCAGCATGGGCTAACAAAGG
GAGGGTGTGGGGCTCACTCTTAAGGAGCCCATGAAGCTTACGTTGGATAGGAATGGAAGGGCAGGAGGGG
CGACTGGGGCCCGCCCGCCTTCGGAGCACATGTCCGACGCCACCTGGATGGGGCGAGGCCTGTGGCTTTC
CGAAGCAATCGGGCGTGAGTTTAGCCTACCTGGGCCATGTGGCCCTAGCACTGGGCACGGTCTGGCCTGG
CGGTGCCGCGTTCCCTTGCCTCCCAACAAGGGTGAGGCCGTCCCGCCCGGCACCAGTTGCTTGCGCGGAA
AGATGGCCGCTCCCGGGGCCCTGTTGCAAGGAGCTCAAAATGGAGGACGCGGCAGCCCGGTGGAGCGGGC
GGGTGAGTCACCCACACAAAGGAAGAGGGCCTTGCCCCTCGCCGGCCGCTGCTTCCTGTGACCCCGTGGT
CTATCGGCCGCATAGTCACCTCGGGCTTCTCTTGAGCACCGCTCGTCGCGGCGGGGGGAGGGGATCTAAT
GGCGTTGGAGTTTGTTCACATTTGGTGGGTGGAGACTAGTCAGGCCAGCCTGGCGCTGGAAGTCATTCTT
GGAATTTGCCCCTTTGAGTTTGGAGCGAGGCTAATTCTCAAGCCTCTTAGCGGTTCAAAGGTATTTTCTA
AACCCGTTTCCAGGTGTTGTGAAAGCCACCGCTAATTCAAAGCAATCCGGAATGTTGCCATCACAACTCA
TTGGGTTTCTGCTGCTCTGGGTTCCAGCTAGCCGCGGTGAATTCGATATCCTCGAGCGTACGGTGGCGGC
GCCATCTGTCTTCATCTTCCCGCCATCTGATGAGCAGTTGAAATCTGGAACTGCCTCTGTTGTGTGCCTG
CTGAATAACTTCTATCCCAGAGAGGCCAAAGTACAGTGGAAGGTGGATAACGCCCTCCAATCGGGTAACT
CCCAGGAGAGTGTCACAGAGCAGGACAGCAAGGACAGCACCTACAGCCTCAGCAGCACCCTGACGCTGAG
CAAAGCAGACTACGAGAAACACAAAGTCTACGCCTGCGAAGTCACCCATCAGGGCCTGAGCTCGCCCGTC
ACAAAGAGCTTCAACAGGGGAGAGTGTTAGGGATCCCGTACGCCTAGGAGCAGGTTTCCCCAATGACACA
AAACGTGCAACTTGAAACTCCGCCTGGTCTTTCCAGGTCTAGAGGGGTAACACTTTGTACTGCGTTTGGC
TCCACGCTCGATCCACTGGCGAGTGTTAGTAACAGCACTGTTGCTTCGTAGCGGAGCATGACGGCCGTGG
GAACTCCTCCTTGGTAACAAGGACCCACGGGGCCAAAAGCCACGCCCACACGGGCCCGTCATGTGTGCAA
CCCCAGCACGGCGACTTTACTGCGAAACCCACTTTAAAGTGACATTGAAACTGGTACCCACACACTGGTG
ACAGGCTAAGGATGCCCTTCAGGTACCCCGAGGTAACACGCGACACTCGGGATCTGAGAAGGGGACTGGG
GCTTCTATAAAAGCGCTCGGTTTAAAAAGCTTCTATGCCTGAATAGGTGACCGGAGGTCGGCACCTTTCC
TTTGCAATTACTGACCCTATGAATACACTGACTGTTTGACAATTAATCATCGGCATAGTATATCGGCATA
GTATAATACGACTCACTATAGGAGGGCCACCATGAAGAAACCTGAACTGACAGCAACTTCTGTTGAGAAG
TTTCTCATTGAAAAATTTGATTCTGTTTCTGATCTCATGCAGCTGTCTGAAGGTGAAGAAAGCAGAGCCT
TTTCTTTTGATGTTGGAGGAAGAGGTTATGTTCTGAGGGTCAATTCTTGTGCTGATGGTTTTTACAAAGA
CAGATATGTTTACAGACACTTTGCCTCTGCTGCTCTGCCAATTCCAGAAGTTCTGGACATTGGAGAATTT
TCTGAATCTCTCACCTACTGCATCAGCAGAAGAGCACAAGGAGTCACTCTCCAGGATCTCCCTGAAACTG
AGCTGCCAGCTGTTCTGCAACCTGTTGCTGAAGCAATGGATGCCATTGCAGCAGCTGATCTGAGCCAAAC
CTCTGGATTTGGTCCTTTTGGTCCCCAAGGCATTGGTCAGTACACCACTTGGAGGGATTTCATTTGTGCC
ATTGCTGATCCTCATGTCTATCACTGGCAGACTGTGATGGATGACACAGTTTCTGCTTCTGTTGCTCAGG
CACTGGATGAACTCATGCTGTGGGCAGAAGATTGTCCTGAAGTCAGACACCTGGTCCATGCTGATTTTGG
AAGCAACAATGTTCTGACAGACAATGGCAGAATCACTGCAGTCATTGACTGGTCTGAAGCCATGTTTGGA
GATTCTCAATATGAGGTTGCCAACATTTTTTTTTGGAGACCTTGGCTGGCTTGCATGGAACAACAAACAA
GATATTTTGAAAGAAGACACCCAGAACTGGCTGGTTCCCCCAGACTGAGAGCCTACATGCTCAGAATTGG
CCTGGACCAACTGTATCAATCTCTGGTTGATGGAAACTTTGATGATGCTGCTTGGGCACAAGGAAGATGT
GATGCCATTGTGAGGTCTGGTGCTGGAACTGTTGGAAGAACTCAAATTGCAAGAAGGTCTGCTGCTGTTT
GGACTGATGGATGTGTTGAAGTTCTGGCTGACTCTGGAAACAGGAGACCCTCCACAAGACCCAGAGCCAA
GGAATGAATATTAGCTAGATTATCCCTAATACCTGCCACCCCACTCTTAATCAGTGGTGGAAGAACGGTC
TCAGAACTGTTTGTTTCAATTGGCCATTTAAGTTTAGTAGTAAAAGACTGGTTAATGATAACAATGCATC
GTAAAACCTTCAGAAGGAAAGGAGAATGTTTTGTGGACCACTTTGGTTTTCTTTTTTGCGTGTGGCAGTT
TTAAGTTATTAGTTTTTAAAATCAGTACTTTTTAATGGAAACAACTTGACCAAAAATTTGTCACAGAATT
TTGAGACCCATTAAAAAAGTTAAATGAGAAACCTGTGTGTTCCTTTGGTCAACACCGAGACATTTAGGTG
AAAGACATCTAATTCTGGTTTTACGAATCTGGAAACTTCTTGAAAATGTAATTCTTGAGTTAACACTTCT
GGGTGGAGAATAGGGTTGTTTTCCCCCCACATAATTGGAAGGGGAAGGAATATCATTTAAAGCTATGGGA
GGGTTGCTTTGATTACAACACTGGAGAGAAATGCAGCATGTTGCTGATTGCCTGTCACTAAAACAGGCCA
AAAACTGAGTCCTTGGGTTGCATAGAAAGCTGCCTGCAGGGCCTGAAATAACCTCTGAAAGAGGAACTTG
GTTAGGTACCTTCTGAGGCGGAAAGAACCAGCTGTGGAATGTGTGTCAGTTAGGGTGTGGAAAGTCCCCA
GGCTCCCCAGCAGGCAGAAGTATGCAAAGCATGCATCTCAATTAGTCAGCAACCAGGTGTGGAAAGTCCC
CAGGCTCCCCAGCAGGCAGAAGTATGCAAAGCATGCATCTCAATTAGTCAGCAACCATAGTCCCACTAGT
GGAGCCGAGAGTAATTCATACAAAAGGAGGGATCGCCTTCGCAAGGGGAGAGCCCAGGGACCGTCCCTAA
ATTCTCACAGACCCAAATCCCTGTAGCCGCCCCACGACAGCGCGAGGAGCATGCGCTCAGGGCTGAGCGC
GGGGAGAGCAGAGCACACAAGCTCATAGACCCTGGTCGTGGGGGGGAGGACCGGGGAGCTGGCGCGGGGC
AAACTGGGAAAGCGGTGTCGTGTGCTGGCTCCGCCCTCTTCCCGAGGGTGGGGGAGAACGGTATATAAGT
GCGGCAGTCGCCTTGGACGTTCTTTTTCGCAACGGGTTTGCCGTCAGAACGCAGGTGAGGGGCGGGTGTG
GCTTCCGCGGGCCGCCGAGCTGGAGGTCCTGCTCCGAGCGGGCCGGGCCCCGCTGTCGTCGGCGGGGATT
AGCTGCGAGCATTCCCGCTTCGAGTTGCGGGCGGCGCGGGAGGCAGAGTGCGAGGCCTAGCGGCAACCCC
GTAGCCTCGCCTCGTGTCCGGCTTGAGGCCTAGCGTGGTGTCCGCGCCGCCGCCGCGTGCTACTCCGGCC
GCACTCTGGTCTTTTTTTTTTTGTTGTTGTTGCCCTGCTGCCTTCGATTGCCGTTCAGCAATAGGGGCTA
ACAAAGGGAGGGTGCGGGGCTTGCTCGCCCGGAGCCCGGAGAGGTCATGGTTGGGGAGGAATGGAGGGAC
AGGAGTGGCGGCTGGGGCCCGCCCGCCTTCGGAGCACATGTCCGACGCCACCTGGATGGGGCGAGGCCTG
GGGTTTTTCCCGAAGCAACCAGGCTGGGGTTAGCGTGCCGAGGCCATGTGGCCCCAGCACCCGGCACGAT
CTGGCTTGGCGGCGCCGCGTTGCCCTGCCTCCCTAACTAGGGTGAGGCCATCCCGTCCGGCACCAGTTGC
GTGCGTGGAAAGATGGCCGCTCCCGGGCCCTGTTGCAAGGAGCTCAAAATGGAGGACGCGGCAGCCCGGT
GGAGCGGGCGGGTGAGTCACCCACACA
