>Addgene plasmid #52213 | pVITRO1-dV-IgG1/κ | addgene partial sequence | sequence record 82216 | mEF1-Fwd 5'-TTTTGAGCGGAGCTAATTCTCGGG-3'
GGTGTTGTGAAAACCACCGCTAATTCAAAGCAACCGGTATGGACTGGACCTGGAGGATCCTCTTCTTGGT
GGCGGCCGCCACAGGCGCGCACTCCGAATTCGATATCCTCGAGGCTAGCACCAAGGGCCCATCGGTCTTC
CCCCTGGCACCCTCCTCCAAGAGCACCTCTGGGGGCACAGCGGCCCTGGGCTGCCTGGTCAAGGACTACT
TCCCCGAACCGGTGACGGTGTCGTGGAACTCAGGCGCCCTGACCAGCGGCGTGCACACCTTCCCGGCTGT
CCTACAGTCCTCAGGACTCTACTCCCTCAGCAGCGTGGTGACCGTGCCCTCCAGCAGCTTGGGCACCCAG
ACCTACATCTGCAACGTGAATCACAAGCCCAGCAACACCAAGGTGGACAAGAAAGTTGAGCCCAAATCTT
GTGACAAAACTCACACATGCCCACCGTGCCCAGCACCTGAACTCCTGGGGGGACCGTCAGTCTTCCTCTT
CCCCCCAAAACCCAAGGACACCCTCATGATCTCCCGGACCCCTGAGGTCACATGCGTGGTGGTGGACGTG
AGCCACGAAGACCCTGAGGTCAAGTTCAACTGGTACGTGGACGGCGTGGAGGTGCATAATGCCAAGACAA
AGCCGCGGGAGGAGCAGTACAACAGCACGTACCGTGTGGTCAGCGTCCTCACCGTCCTGCACCAGGACTG
GCTGAATGGCAAGGAGTACAAGTGCAAGGTCTCCAACAAAGCCCTCCCAGCCCCCATCGAGAAAACCATC
TCCAAAGCCAAAGGGCAGCCCCGAGAACCACAGGTGTACACCCTGCCCCCAT
