>Addgene plasmid #52213 | pVITRO1-dV-IgG1/κ | addgene partial sequence | sequence record 82218 | FMDV-IRES-R 5'-CTCCGCTACGAAGCAACAGT-3'
ACGCAGTACAAAGTGTTACCCCTCTAGACCTGGAAAGACCAGGCGGAGTTTCAAGTTGCACGTTTTGTGT
CATTGGGGAAACCTGCTCCTAGGCGTACGGGATCCCTAACACTCTCCCCTGTTGAAGCTCTTTGTGACGG
GCGAGCTCAGGCCCTGATGGGTGACTTCGCAGGCGTAGACTTTGTGTTTCTCGTAGTCTGCTTTGCTCAG
CGTCAGGGTGCTGCTGAGGCTGTAGGTGCTGTCCTTGCTGTCCTGCTCTGTGACACTCTCCTGGGAGTTA
CCCGATTGGAGGGCGTTATCCACCTTCCACTGTACTTTGGCCTCTCTGGGATAGAAGTTATTCAGCAGGC
ACACAACAGAGGCAGTTCCAGATTTCAACTGCTCATCAGATGGCGGGAAGATGAAGACAGATGGCGCCGC
CACCGTACGCTCGAGGATATCGAATTCACCGCGGCTAGCTGGAACCCAGAGCAGCAGAAACCCAATGAGT
TGTGATGGCAACATTCCGGATTGCTTTGAATTAGCGGTGGCTTTCACAACACCTGGAAACGGGTTTAGAA
AATACCTTTGAACCGCTAAGAGGCTTGAGAATTAGCCTCGCTCCAAACTCAAAGGGGCAAATTCCAAGAA
TGACTTCCAGCGCCAGGCTGGCCTGACTAGTCTCCACCCACCAAATGTGAACAAACTCCAACGCCATTAG
ATCCCCTCCCCCCGCCGCGACGAGCGGTGCTCAAGAGAAGCCCGAGGTGACTATGCGGCCGATAGACCAC
GGGGTCACAGGAAGCAGCGGCCGGCGAGGGGCAAGGCCCTCTTCCTTTGTGTGGGT
